>Addgene plasmid #144392 | TFORF2584 | addgene full sequence | sequence record 353215 | Addgene NGS Result
GGCTCCGGTGCCCGTCAGTGGGCAGAGCGCACATCGCCCACAGTCCCCGAGAAGTTGGGGGGAGGGGTCG
GCAATTGAACCGGTGCCTAGAGAAGGTGGCGCGGGGTAAACTGGGAAAGTGATGTCGTGTACTGGCTCCG
CCTTTTTCCCGAGGGTGGGGGAGAACCGTATATAAGTGCAGTAGTCGCCGTGAACGTTCTTTTTCGCAAC
GGGTTTGCCGCCAGAACACAGGTAAGTGCCGTGTGTGGTTCCCGCGGGCCTGGCCTCTTTACGGGTTATG
GCCCTTGCGTGCCTTGAATTACTTCCACCTGGCTGCAGTACGTGATTCTTGATCCCGAGCTTCGGGTTGG
AAGTGGGTGGGAGAGTTCGAGGCCTTGCGCTTAAGGAGCCCCTTCGCCTCGTGCTTGAGTTGAGGCCTGG
CCTGGGCGCTGGGGCCGCCGCGTGCGAATCTGGTGGCACCTTCGCGCCTGTCTCGCTGCTTTCGATAAGT
CTCTAGCCATTTAAAATTTTTGATGACCTGCTGCGACGCTTTTTTTCTGGCAAGATAGTCTTGTAAATGC
GGGCCAAGATCTGCACACTGGTATTTCGGTTTTTGGGGCCGCGGGCGGCGACGGGGCCCGTGCGTCCCAG
CGCACATGTTCGGCGAGGCGGGGCCTGCGAGCGCGGCCACCGAGAATCGGACGGGGGTAGTCTCAAGCTG
GCCGGCCTGCTCTGGTGCCTGGCCTCGCGCCGCCGTGTATCGCCCCGCCCTGGGCGGCAAGGCTGGCCCG
GTCGGCACCAGTTGCGTGAGCGGAAAGATGGCCGCTTCCCGGCCCTGCTGCAGGGAGCTCAAAATGGAGG
ACGCGGCGCTCGGGAGAGCGGGCGGGTGAGTCACCCACACAAAGGAAAAGGGCCTTTCCGTCCTCAGCCG
TCGCTTCATGTGACTCCACGGAGTACCGGGCGCCGTCCAGGCACCTCGATTAGTTCTCGAGCTTTTGGAG
TACGTCGTCTTTAGGTTGGGGGGAGGGGTTTTATGCGATGGAGTTTCCCCACACTGAGTGGGTGGAGACT
GAAGTTAGGCCAGCTTGGCACTTGATGTAATTCTCCTTGGAATTTGCCCTTTTTGAGTTTGGATCTTGGT
TCATTCTCAAGCCTCAGACAGTGGTTCAAAGTTTTTTTCTTCCATTTCAGGTGTCGTGAGGCTAGCACCG
CCACCATGGCTACCGCTGAATCTCGCGCTCTGCAATTCGCTGAAGGTGCTGCTTTCCCGGCTTATCGTGC
TCCGCATGCTGGTGGTGCTCTGCTCCCACCGCCATCTCCGGCTGCTGCTCTCCTGCCGGCTCCACCGGCT
GGTCCGGGTCCGGCTACTTTCGCTGGTTTTCTGGGTCGTGATCCGGGTCCAGCTCCACCACCGCCGGCTT
CTCTCGGTTCTCCGGCTCCGCCGAAGGGTGCTGCTGCTCCATCTGCTTCTCAACGTCGTAAACGTACCTC
CTTTTCTGCTGAGCAACTCCAACTCCTCGAACTGGTTTTTCGTCGTACTCGTTATCCGGATATTCATCTG
CGTGAACGTCTCGCTGCTCTGACTCTCCTGCCGGAATCTCGTATTCAAGTTTGGTTTCAAAATCGTCGCG
CTAAATCCCGTCGCCAATCTGGTAAGTCTTTTCAGCCGCTGGCACGTCCAGAAATCATTCTGAATCATTG
CGCACCGGGTACCGAGACCAAGTGCCTCAAACCGCAACTCCCGCTGGAAGTTGACGTTAATTGTCTCCCG
GAGCCGAATGGTGTAGGTGGTGGTATTTCCGATTCCTCTTCTCAGGGCCAAAACTTCGAGACTTGCTCTC
CGCTGTCCGAGGATATCGGCTCTAAACTCGATTCTTGGGAAGAGCATATTTTCTCCGCTTTCGGCAATTT
CTAGTAATGAACTAGTCCGTAACTTGAAAGTATTTCGATTTCTTGGCTTTATATATCTTGTGGAAAGGAC
GAGCAACACGGTTCAACACTTAAAGTACGCGTTAAGTCGACAATCAACCTCTGGATTACAAAATTTGTGA
AAGATTGACTGGTATTCTTAACTATGTTGCTCCTTTTACGCTATGTGGATACGCTGCTTTAATGCCTTTG
TATCATGCTATTGCTTCCCGTATGGCTTTCATTTTCTCCTCCTTGTATAAATCCTGGTTGCTGTCTCTTT
ATGAGGAGTTGTGGCCCGTTGTCAGGCAACGTGGCGTGGTGTGCACTGTGTTTGCTGACGCAACCCCCAC
TGGTTGGGGCATTGCCACCACCTGTCAGCTCCTTTCCGGGACTTTCGCTTTCCCCCTCCCTATTGCCACG
GCGGAACTCATCGCCGCCTGCCTTGCCCGCTGCTGGACAGGGGCTCGGCTGTTGGGCACTGACAATTCCG
TGGTGTTGTCGGGGAAATCATCGTCCTTTCCTTGGCTGCTCGCCTGTGTTGCCACCTGGATTCTGCGCGG
GACGTCCTTCTGCTACGTCCCTTCGGCCCTCAATCCAGCGGACCTTCCTTCCCGCGGCCTGCTGCCGGCT
CTGCGGCCTCTTCCGCGTCTTCGCCTTCGCCCTCAGACGAGTCGGATCTCCCTTTGGGCCGCCTCCCCGC
GTCGACTTTAAGACCAATGACTTACAAGGCAGCTGTAGATCTTAGCCACTTTTTAAAAGAAAAGGGGGGA
CTGGAAGGGCTAATTCACTCCCAACGAAGACAAGATCTGCTTTTTGCTTGTACTGGGTCTCTCTGGTTAG
ACCAGATCTGAGCCTGGGAGCTCTCTGGCTAACTAGGGAACCCACTGCTTAAGCCTCAATAAAGCTTGCC
TTGAGTGCTTCAAGTAGTGTGTGCCCGTCTGTTGTGTGACTCTGGTAACTAGAGATCCCTCAGACCCTTT
TAGTCAGTGTGGAAAATCTCTAGCAGTACGTATAGTAGTTCATGTCATCTTATTATTCAGTATTTATAAC
TTGCAAAGAAATGAATATCAGAGAGTGAGAGGAACTTGTTTATTGCAGCTTATAATGGTTACAAATAAAG
CAATAGCATCACAAATTTCACAAATAAAGCATTTTTTTCACTGCATTCTAGTTGTGGTTTGTCCAAACTC
ATCAATGTATCTTATCATGTCTGGCTCTAGCTATCCCGCCCCTAACTCCGCCCATCCCGCCCCTAACTCC
GCCCAGTTCCGCCCATTCTCCGCCCCATGGCTGACTAATTTTTTTTATTTATGCAGAGGCCGAGGCCGCC
TCGGCCTCTGAGCTATTCCAGAAGTAGTGAGGAGGCTTTTTTGGAGGCCTAGGGACGTACCCAATTCGCC
CTATAGTGAGTCGTATTACGCGCGCTCACTGGCCGTCGTTTTACAACGTCGTGACTGGGAAAACCCTGGC
GTTACCCAACTTAATCGCCTTGCAGCACATCCCCCTTTCGCCAGCTGGCGTAATAGCGAAGAGGCCCGCA
CCGATCGCCCTTCCCAACAGTTGCGCAGCCTGAATGGCGAATGGG
[124 nt withheld, positions 3476-3599]
C
[91 nt withheld, positions 3601-3691]
A
[49 nt withheld, positions 3693-3741]
CCTTTGACGTTGGAGTCCACGTTCTTT
[37 nt withheld, positions 3769-3805]
ACCCTATCTCGGTCTATTCTTTTGATTTATAAGGGATTTTGCCGATTTCGGCCTATTGGTTAAAAAATGA
GCTGATTTAACAAAAATTTAACGCGAATTTTAACAAAATATTAACGCTTACAATTTAGGTGGCACTTTTC
GGGGAAATGTGCGCGGAACCCCTATTTGTTTATTTTTCTAAATACATTCAAATATGTATCCGCTCATGAG
ACAATAACCCTGATAAATGCTTCAATAATATTGAAAAAGGAAGAGTATGAGTATTCAACATTTCCGTGTC
GCCCTTATTCCCTTTTTTGCGGCATTTTGCCTTCCTGTTTTTGCTCACCCAGAAACGCTGGTGAAAGTAA
AAGATGCTGAAGATCAGTTGGGTGCACGAGTGGGTTACATCGAACTGGATCTCAACAGCGGTAAGATCCT
TGAGAGTTTTCGCCCCGAAGAACGTTTTCCAATGATGAGCACTTTTAAAGTTCTGCTATGTGGCGCGGTA
TTATCCCGTATTGACGCCGGGCAAGAGCAACTCGGTCGCCGCATACACTATTCTCAGAATGACTTGGTTG
AGTACTCACCAGTCACAGAAAAGCATCTTACGGATGGCATGACAGTAAGAGAATTATGCAGTGCTGCCAT
AACCATGAGTGATAACACTGCGGCCAACTTACTTCTGACAACGATCGGAGGACCGAAGGAGCTAACCGCT
TTTTTGCACAACATGGGGGATCATGTAACTCGCCTTGATCGTTGGGAACCGGAGCTGAATGAAGCCATAC
CAAACGACGAGCGTGACACCACGATGCCTGTAGCAATGGCAACAACGTTGCGCAAACTATTAACTGGCGA
ACTACTTACTCTAGCTTCCCGGCAACAATTAATAGACTGGATGGAGGCGGATAAAGTTGCAGGACCACTT
CTGCGCTCGGCCCTTCCGGCTGGCTGGTTTATTGCTGATAAATCTGGAGCCGGTGAGCGTGGGTCTCGCG
GTATCATTGCAGCACTGGGGCCAGATGGTAAGCCCTCCCGTATCGTAGTTATCTACACGACGGGGAGTCA
GGCAACTATGGATGAACGAAATAGACAGATCGCTGAGATAGGTGCCTCACTGATTAAGCATTGGTAACTG
TCAGACCAAGTTTACTCATATATACTTTAGATTGATTTAAAACTTCATTTTTAATTTAAAAGGATCTAGG
TGAAGATCCTTTTTGATAATCTCATGACCAAAATCCCTTAACGTGAGTTTTCGTTCCACTGAGCGTCAGA
CCCCGTAGAAAAGATCAAAGGATCTTCTTGAGATCCTTTTTTTCTGCGCGTAATCTGCTGCTTGCAAACA
AAAAAACCACCGCTACCAGCGGTGGTTTGTTTGCCGGATCAAGAGCTACCAACTCTTTTTCCGAAGGTAA
CTGGCTTCAGCAGAGCGCAGATACCAAATACTGTTCTTCTAGTGTAGCCGTAGTTAGGCCACCACTTCAA
GAACTCTGTAGCACCGCCTACATACCTCGCTCTGCTAATCCTGTTACCAGTGGCTGCTGCCAGTGGCGAT
AAGTCGTGTCTTACCGGGTTGGACTCAAGACGATAGTTACCGGATAAGGCGCAGCGGTCGGGCTGAACGG
GGGGTTCGTGCACACAGCCCAGCTTGGAGCGAACGACCTACACCGAACTGAGATACCTACAGCGTGAGCT
ATGAGAAAGCGCCACGCTTCCCGAAGGGAGAAAGGCGGACAGGTATCCGGTAAGCGGCAGGGTCGGAACA
GGAGAGCGCACGAGGGAGCTTCCAGGGGGAAACGCCTGGTATCTTTATAGTCCTGTCGGGTTTCGCCACC
TCTGACTTGAGCGTCGATTTTTGTGATGCTCGTCAGGGGGGCGGAGCCTATGGAAAAACGCCAGCAACGC
GGCCTTTTTACGGTTCCTGGCCTTTTGCTGGCCTTTTGCTCACATGTTCTTTCCTGCGTTATCCCCTGAT
TCTGTGGATAACCGTATTACCGCCTTTGAGTGAGCTGATACCGCTCGCCGCAGCCGAACGACCGAGCGCA
GCGAGTCAGTGAGCGAGGAAGCGGAAGAGCGCCCAATACGCAAACCGCCTCTCCCCGCGCGTTGGCCGAT
TCATTAATGCAGCTGGCACGACAGGTTTCCCGACTGGAAAGCGGGCAGTGAGCGCAACGCAATTAATGTG
AGTTAGCTCACTCATTAGGCACCCCAGGCTTTACACTTTATGCTTCCGGCTCGTATGTTGTGTGGAATTG
TGAGCGGATAACAATTTCACACAGGAAACAGCTATGACCATGATTACGCCAAGCGCGCAATTAACCCTCA
CTAAAGGGAACAAAAGCTGGAGCTGCAAGCTTAATGTAGTCTTATGCAATACTCTTGTAGTCTTGCAACA
TGGTAACGATGAGTTAGCAACATGCCTTACAAGGAGAGAAAAAGCACCGTGCATGCCGATTGGTGGAAGT
AAGGTGGTACGATCGTGCCTTATTAGGAAGGCAACAGACGGGTCTGACATGGATTGGACGAACCACTGAA
TTGCCGCATTGCAGAGATATTGTATTTAAGTGCCTAGCTCGATACATAAACGGGTCTCTCTGGTTAGACC
AGATCTGAGCCTGGGAGCTCTCTGGCTAACTAGGGAACCCACTGCTTAAGCCTCAATAAAGCTTGCCTTG
AGTGCTTCAAGTAGTGTGTGCCCGTCTGTTGTGTGACTCTGGTAACTAGAGATCCCTCAGACCCTTTTAG
TCAGTGTGGAAAATCTCTAGCAGTGGCGCCCGAACAGGGACTTGAAAGCGAAAGGGAAACCAGAGGAGCT
CTCTCGACGCAGGACTCGGCTTGCTGAAGCGCGCACGGCAAGAGGCGAGGGGCGGCGACTGGTGAGTACG
CCAAAAATTTTGACTAGCGGAGGCTAGAAGGAGAGAGATGGGTGCGAGAGCGTCAGTATTAAGCGGGGGA
GAATTAGATCGCGATGGGAAAAAATTCGGTTAAGGCCAGGGGGAAAGAAAAAATATAAATTAAAACATAT
AGTATGGGCAAGCAGGGAGCTAGAACGATTCGCAGTTAATCCTGGCCTGTTAGAAACATCAGAAGGCTGT
AGACAAATACTGGGACAGCTACAACCATCCCTTCAGACAGGATCAGAAGAACTTAGATCATTATATAATA
CAGTAGCAACCCTCTATTGTGTGCATCAAAGGATAGAGATAAAAGACACCAAGGAAGCTTTAGACAAGAT
AGAGGAAGAGCAAAACAAAAGTAAGACCACCGCACAGCAAGCGGCCGCTGATCTTCAGACCTGGAGGAGG
AGATATGAGGGACAATTGGAGAAGTGAATTATATAAATATAAAGTAGTAAAAATTGAACCATTAGGAGTA
GCACCCACCAAGGCAAAGAGAAGAGTGGTGCAGAGAGAAAAAAGAGCAGTGGGAATAGGAGCTTTGTTCC
TTGGGTTCTTGGGAGCAGCAGGAAGCACTATGGGCGCAGCGTCAATGACGCTGACGGTACAGGCCAGACA
ATTATTGTCTGGTATAGTGCAGCAGCAGAACAATTTGCTGAGGGCTATTGAGGCGCAACAGCATCTGTTG
CAACTCACAGTCTGGGGCATCAAGCAGCTCCAGGCAAGAATCCTGGCTGTGGAAAGATACCTAAAGGATC
AACAGCTCCTGGGGATTTGGGGTTGCTCTGGAAAACTCATTTGCACCACTGCTGTGCCTTGGAATGCTAG
TTGGAGTAATAAATCTCTGGAACAGATTTGGAATCACACGACCTGGATGGAGTGGGACAGAGAAATTAAC
AATTACACAAGCTTAATACACTCCTTAATTGAAGAATCGCAAAACCAGCAAGAAAAGAATGAACAAGAAT
TATTGGAATTAGATAAATGGGCAAGTTTGTGGAATTGGTTTAACATAACAAATTGGCTGTGGTATATAAA
ATTATTCATAATGATAGTAGGAGGCTTGGTAGGTTTAAGAATAGTTTTTGCTGTACTTTCTATAGTGAAT
AGAGTTAGGCAGGGATATTCACCATTATCGTTTCAGACCCACCTCCCAACCCCGAGGGGACCCATGCATT
GCATCTCAATTAGTCAGCAACCAGGTGTGGAAAGTCCCCAGGCTCCCCAGCAGGCAGAAGTATGCAAAGC
ATGCGTCTCAATTAGTCAGCAACCATAGTCCCGCCCCTAACTCCGCCCATCCCGCCCCTAACTCCGCCCA
GTTCCGCCCATTCTCCGCCCCATGGCTGACTAATTTTTTTTATTTATGCAGAGGCCGAGGCCGCCTCGGC
CTCTGAGCTATTCCAGAAGTAGTGAGGAGGCTTTTTTGGAGGCCTAGGCTTTTGCAAAAAGCTTTCTAGA
GGTACCACCGGAGCTTACCATGACCGAGTACAAGCCCACGGTGCGCCTCGCCACCCGCGACGACGTCCCC
AGGGCCGTACGCACCCTCGCCGCCGCGTTCGCCGACTACCCCGCCACGCGCCACACCGTCGATCCGGACC
GCCACATCGAGCGGGTCACCGAGCTGCAAGAACTCTTCCTCACGCGCGTCGGGCTCGACATCGGCAAGGT
GTGGGTCGCGGACGACGGCGCCGCCGTGGCGGTCTGGACCACGCCGGAGAGCGTCGAAGCGGGGGCGGTG
TTCGCCGAGATCGGCCCGCGCATGGCCGAGTTGAGCGGTTCCCGGCTGGCCGCGCAGCAACAGATGGAAG
GCCTCCTGGCGCCGCACCGGCCCAAGGAGCCCGCGTGGTTCCTGGCCACCGTCGGCGTCTCGCCCGACCA
CCAGGGCAAGGGTCTGGGCAGCGCCGTCGTGCTCCCCGGAGTGGAGGCGGCCGAGCGCGCCGGGGTGCCC
GCCTTCCTGGAGACCTCCGCGCCCCGCAACCTCCCCTTCTACGAGCGGCTCGGCTTCACCGTCACCGCCG
ACGTCGAGGTGCCCGAAGGACCGCGCACCTGGTGCATGACCCGCAAGCCCGGTGCCAGTTAACGAATTCT
AGATCTTGAGACAAATGGCAGTATTCATCCACAATTTTAAAAGAAAAGGGGGGATTGGGGGGTACAGTGC
AGGGGAAAGAATAGTAGACATAATAGCAACAGACATACAAACTAAAGAATTACAAAAACAAATTACAAAA
ATTCAAAATTTTCGGGTTTATTACAGGGACAGCAGAGATCCACTTTGGCGCCGGCTCGAGGCCTGCAGGT
GCAAAGATGGATAAAGTTTTAAACAGAGAGGAATCTTTGCAGCTAATGGACCTTCTAGGTCTTGAAAGGA
GTGGGAATT
Features (pLannotate 1.2.2; 31 found; start..end, strand, type, name):
      1..1179    +  promoter       EF-1α promoter: strong constitutive promoter for human elongation factor EF-1α
   1196..1891    +  CDS            MIXL1: MIXL1_HUMAN - Also known as MIXL. Experimental evidence at protein level: Swiss-Prot protein existence level 1. Transcription factor that play a central role in proper axial mesendoderm morphogenesis and endoderm formation. Required for efficient differentiation of cells from the primitive streak stage to blood, by acting early in the recruitment and/or expansion of mesodermal progenitors to the hemangioblastic and hematopoietic lineages. Also involved in the morphogenesis of the heart and the gut during embryogenesis. Acts as a negative regulator of brachyury expression (By similarity). From
   1907..1960    +  promoter       U6 promoter (fragment): RNA polymerase III promoter for human U6 snRNA
   2002..2590    +  misc_feature   WPRE: woodchuck hepatitis virus posttranscriptional regulatory element
   2641..2660    +  misc_feature   cPPT/CTS (fragment): central polypurine tract and central termination sequence of HIV-1
   2662..2895    +  LTR            3' LTR (ΔU3): self-inactivating 3' long terminal repeat (LTR) from HIV-1
   2973..3094    +  polyA_signal   SV40 poly(A) signal: SV40 polyadenylation signal
   3134..3269    +  rep_origin     SV40 ori: SV40 origin of replication
   3290..3308    -  promoter       T7 promoter: promoter for bacteriophage T7 RNA polymerase
   3316..3471    +  CDS            lacZα (fragment): LacZα fragment of β-galactosidase; lacZ fragment
   3476..3904    +  rep_origin     f1 ori (sequence partly withheld): f1 bacteriophage origin of replication; arrow indicates direction of (+) strand synthesis
   3957..4061    +  promoter       AmpR promoter: bla
   4062..4922    +  CDS            AmpR: β-lactamase; bla; confers resistance to ampicillin, carbenicillin, and related antibiotics
   5093..5681    +  rep_origin     ori: high-copy-number ColE1/pMB1/pBR322/pUC origin of replication
   5864..5956    +  CDS            lacI (fragment): lac repressor; lacI; The lac repressor binds to the lac operator to inhibit transcription in E. coli. This inhibition can be relieved by adding lactose or isopropyl-β-D-thiogalactopyranoside (IPTG).
   5969..5990    +  protein_bind   CAP binding site: CAP binding activates transcription in the presence of cAMP. E. coli catabolite activator protein
   6005..6035    +  promoter       lac promoter: promoter for the E. coli lac operon
   6043..6059    +  protein_bind   lac operator: The lac repressor binds to the lac operator to inhibit transcription in E. coli. This inhibition can be relieved by adding lactose or isopropyl-β-D-thiogalactopyranoside (IPTG). lac repressor encoded by lacI
   6104..6122    +  promoter       T3 promoter: promoter for bacteriophage T3 RNA polymerase
   6150..6376    +  promoter       RSV promoter: Rous sarcoma virus enhancer/promoter
   6377..6557    +  LTR            5' LTR (truncated): truncated 5' long terminal repeat (LTR) from HIV-1
   6604..6729    +  misc_feature   HIV-1 Ψ: packaging signal of human immunodeficiency virus type 1
   6713..7076    +  CDS            HIV-1 gag (fragment): gag protein from human immunodeficiency virus 1; gag
   7222..7455    +  misc_feature   RRE: The Rev response element (RRE) of HIV-1 allows for Rev-dependent mRNA export from the nucleus to the cytoplasm.
   7832..7858    +  CDS            Rev (fragment): human immunodeficiency virus 1 (HIV-1) Rev protein; rev; enhances nuclear export of unspliced and incompletely spliced viral mRNAs
   7865..7888    +  promoter       SV40 promoter (fragment): SV40 early promoter
   7889..7960    +  promoter       SV40 promoter (fragment): SV40 enhancer and early promoter
   7984..8119    +  rep_origin     SV40 ori: SV40 origin of replication
   8165..8761    +  CDS            PuroR (fragment): puromycin N-acetyltransferase; pac from Streptomyces; confers resistance to puromycin
   8810..8927    +  misc_feature   cPPT/CTS: central polypurine tract and central termination sequence of HIV-1
   8992..9058    +  CDS            small t antigen (fragment): SV40 (simian virus 40) small t antigen
