[The description below was written by a language model from this plasmid's Addgene catalogue record and pLannotate feature annotations shown in this document.]
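Description:
TFORF2584 is a third-generation-style, self-inactivating lentiviral expression plasmid built on the pLX_TRC317 backbone. It carries the human transcription factor MIXL1 as one member of a barcoded transcription factor ORF collection. It is maintained in E. coli through a high-copy ColE1/pUC-type origin with ampicillin selection (AmpR). An f1 origin and remnants of a lac/lacZα cloning region, flanked by T7 and T3 promoters, are also present in the bacterial backbone. The depositor notes that the plasmid can recombine, as is common for LTR-containing vectors, and that the ORF portion was made by gene synthesis.

The viral genome is transcribed from an RSV promoter fused to a truncated HIV-1 5' LTR. This is followed by the Ψ packaging signal with a partial gag sequence and the Rev response element. The genome ends in a ΔU3 3' LTR that inactivates LTR promoter activity after integration, with an SV40 poly(A) signal downstream. Within this genome, an SV40 early promoter drives puromycin N-acetyltransferase for selection of transduced mammalian cells. A cPPT/CTS element that aids nuclear import comes next, and then a full EF-1α promoter drives constitutive expression of the MIXL1 coding sequence. A WPRE downstream of the ORF enhances transcript stability and expression. The catalogue states that each construct carries a unique 24-bp barcode. The feature table does not annotate it, so its position is not recorded, and the short U6 promoter fragment annotated between the ORF and the WPRE has no stated function.

The vector is intended for MIXL1 overexpression, alone or in pooled screens where the barcode identifies the transcription factor, as in directed differentiation studies.
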