Addgene plasmid #144392: TFORF2584
Purpose: Lentiviral vector for overexpressing transcription factor ORFs with unique 24-bp barcodes. Barcodes facilitate identification of transcription factors in pooled screens.
Depositing lab: Feng Zhang. Depositing organization: Broad Institute. Publication: A transcription factor atlas of directed differentiation. Joung J, Ma S, Tay T, Geiger-Schuller KR, Kirchgatterer PC, Verdine VK, Guo B, Arias-Garcia MA, Allen WE, Singh A, Kuksenko O, Abudayyeh OO, Gootenberg JS, Fu Z, Macrae RK, Buenrostro JD, Regev A, Zhang F. Cell. 2023 Jan 5;186(1):209-229.e26. doi: 10.1016/j.cell.2022.11.026. PubMed 36608654.
Backbone
  Vector backbone: pLX_TRC317
  Backbone manufacturer: Broad Institute Genetic Perturbation Platform
  Backbone size w/o insert (bp): 8264
  Vector type: Mammalian Expression, Lentiviral
  Selectable markers: Puromycin
Growth in bacteria
  Bacterial resistance: Ampicillin, 100 μg/mL
  Growth temperature: 37°C
  Growth strain: NEB Stable
  Copy number: High Copy
Gene/Insert
  Gene/Insert name: MIXL1
  Species: H. sapiens (human)
  Insert size (bp): 800
  Entrez Gene: MIXL1 (a.k.a. MILD1, MIX, MIXL)
  Promoter: EF1a
  Cloning method: Unknown
  Sequencing primers: 5′ GGGTGGAGACTGAAGTTAGGCCAG; 3′ CACATAGCGTAAAAGGAGCAACATAG
Terms and licenses: Academic/Nonprofit Terms; Industry Terms: Not Available to Industry
Depositor comments: NM_031944,ENST00000366810 . The transcription factor ORF portion of this plasmid was synthesized by Genewiz. Please test multiple small colonies in case of plasmid recombination. To make this collection available in a timely manner, a portion of this collection was not fully sequenced by Addgene. If an Addgene verified full plasmid sequence is not available, please contact us prior to placing an order to request the full sequence.
How to cite: TFORF2584 was a gift from Feng Zhang (Addgene plasmid # 144392 ; http://n2t.net/addgene:144392 ; RRID:Addgene_144392)
