>Addgene plasmid #144392 | TFORF2584 | depositor partial sequence | sequence record 285291 | Insert
ACCGCCACCATGGCTACCGCTGAATCTCGCGCTCTGCAATTCGCTGAAGGTGCTGCTTTCCCGGCTTATC
GTGCTCCGCATGCTGGTGGTGCTCTGCTCCCACCGCCATCTCCGGCTGCTGCTCTCCTGCCGGCTCCACC
GGCTGGTCCGGGTCCGGCTACTTTCGCTGGTTTTCTGGGTCGTGATCCGGGTCCAGCTCCACCACCGCCG
GCTTCTCTCGGTTCTCCGGCTCCGCCGAAGGGTGCTGCTGCTCCATCTGCTTCTCAACGTCGTAAACGTA
CCTCCTTTTCTGCTGAGCAACTCCAACTCCTCGAACTGGTTTTTCGTCGTACTCGTTATCCGGATATTCA
TCTGCGTGAACGTCTCGCTGCTCTGACTCTCCTGCCGGAATCTCGTATTCAAGTTTGGTTTCAAAATCGT
CGCGCTAAATCCCGTCGCCAATCTGGTAAGTCTTTTCAGCCGCTGGCACGTCCAGAAATCATTCTGAATC
ATTGCGCACCGGGTACCGAGACCAAGTGCCTCAAACCGCAACTCCCGCTGGAAGTTGACGTTAATTGTCT
CCCGGAGCCGAATGGTGTAGGTGGTGGTATTTCCGATTCCTCTTCTCAGGGCCAAAACTTCGAGACTTGC
TCTCCGCTGTCCGAGGATATCGGCTCTAAACTCGATTCTTGGGAAGAGCATATTTTCTCCGCTTTCGGCA
ATTTCTAGTAATGAACTAGTCCGTAACTTGAAAGTATTTCGATTTCTTGGCTTTATATATCTTGTGGAAA
GGACGAGCAACACGGTTCAACACTTAAAGT
