>Addgene plasmid #144392 | TFORF2584 | depositor partial sequence | sequence record 285292 | Barcode
GCAACACGGTTCAACACTTAAAGT
